Addgene plasmid #136145: [pSK131] pCOLADuet p14|MP1
Purpose: bacterial expression of p14 and MP1
Depositing lab: David Sabatini & Kuang Shen. Depositing organization: Whitehead Institute for Biomedical Research. Publication: Ragulator and SLC38A9 activate the Rag GTPases through noncanonical GEF mechanisms. Shen K, Sabatini DM. Proc Natl Acad Sci U S A. 2018 Sep 18;115(38):9545-9550. doi: 10.1073/pnas.1811727115. Epub 2018 Sep 4. PubMed 30181260.
Backbone
  Vector backbone: pCOLADuet
  Vector type: Bacterial Expression
Growth in bacteria
  Bacterial resistance: Kanamycin, 50 μg/mL
  Growth temperature: 37°C
  Growth strain: DH5alpha
  Copy number: High Copy
Gene/Insert
  Gene/Insert name: p14 and MP1
  Species: R. norvegicus (rat)
  Cloning method: Restriction Enzyme; 5′ cloning site unknown (unknown if destroyed); 3′ cloning site unknown (unknown if destroyed)
Terms and licenses: Academic/Nonprofit Terms; Industry Terms: Not Available to Industry
How to cite: [pSK131] pCOLADuet p14|MP1 was a gift from David Sabatini & Kuang Shen (Addgene plasmid # 136145 ; http://n2t.net/addgene:136145 ; RRID:Addgene_136145)
