[The description below was written by a language model from this plasmid's Addgene catalogue record and pLannotate feature annotations shown in this document.]
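Description:
[pSK131] pCOLADuet p14|MP1 is a bacterial co-expression plasmid of about 4.4 kb built on the pCOLADuet backbone, designed to produce two Ragulator subunits, p14 (Lamtor2) and MP1 (Lamtor3), from a single vector in E. coli. It replicates from the ColA origin, which is compatible with other common origin types and so allows the plasmid to be maintained alongside additional expression plasmids in the same cell. Selection is by kanamycin through an aminoglycoside phosphotransferase gene. The catalogue entry lists it as high copy.

The payload follows the Duet two-cassette layout. The first T7 promoter, which spans the sequence origin, is followed by a lac operator and a T7 gene 10 ribosome binding site that drive the p14/Lamtor2 coding sequence. A second T7 promoter with its own lac operator drives the MP1/Lamtor3 coding sequence, and a single T7 terminator lies downstream of both. A backbone-encoded lacI gene supplies lac repressor, so transcription is held off until IPTG induction in a host that supplies T7 RNA polymerase. The catalogue gives the insert species as rat, whereas the automated annotation matched both open reading frames to the mouse proteins; this probably reflects close sequence similarity between the orthologues. Fragments of the S-tag and a SET1-like element are annotated after the MP1 reading frame, but the record does not say whether they are fused to the protein, and no other affinity tag is annotated. The short TcR and AmpR promoter fragments appear to be backbone remnants. The stated purpose is bacterial expression of p14 and MP1. The compatible origin would suit co-expression with other Ragulator components for biochemical study of Rag GTPase regulation, although the record does not say this.
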