Features (pLannotate 1.2.2; 19 found; start..end, strand, type, name):
      3..27      +  protein_bind   lac operator: The lac repressor binds to the lac operator to inhibit transcription in E. coli. This inhibition can be relieved by adding lactose or isopropyl-β-D-thiogalactopyranoside (IPTG). lac repressor encoded by lacI
     42..64      +  RBS            RBS: efficient ribosome binding site from bacteriophage T7 gene 10 (Olins and Rangwala, 1989)
     77..451     +  CDS            Lamtor2 (sequence partly withheld): LTOR2_MOUSE - Also known as Mapbpip, Robld3. Experimental evidence at protein level: Swiss-Prot protein existence level 1. As part of the Ragulator complex it is involved in amino acid sensing and activation of mTORC1, a signaling complex promoting cell growth in response to growth factors, energy levels, and amino acids. Activated by amino acids through a mechanism involving the lysosomal V- ATPase, the Ragulator functions as a guanine nucleotide exchange factor activating the small GTPases Rag. Activated Ragulator and Rag GTPases function as a scaffold recruiting mTORC1 to lysosomes where it
    520..538     +  promoter       T7 promoter: promoter for bacteriophage T7 RNA polymerase
    539..563     +  protein_bind   lac operator: The lac repressor binds to the lac operator to inhibit transcription in E. coli. This inhibition can be relieved by adding lactose or isopropyl-β-D-thiogalactopyranoside (IPTG). lac repressor encoded by lacI
    606..977     +  CDS            Lamtor3: LTOR3_MOUSE - Also known as Map2k1ip1, Mapbp, Mapksp1. Experimental evidence at protein level: Swiss-Prot protein existence level 1. As part of the Ragulator complex it is involved in amino acid sensing and activation of mTORC1, a signaling complex promoting cell growth in response to growth factors, energy levels, and amino acids. Activated by amino acids through a mechanism involving the lysosomal V- ATPase, the Ragulator functions as a guanine nucleotide exchange factor activating the small GTPases Rag. Activated Ragulator and Rag GTPases function as a scaffold recruiting mTORC1 to lysosome
   1002..1043    +  CDS            S-Tag (fragment): affinity and epitope tag derived from pancreatic ribonuclease A
   1073..1090    +  CDS            SET1 (fragment): solubility-enhancement tag derived from T7 phage gene 10B
   1098..1145    +  terminator     T7 terminator: transcription terminator for bacteriophage T7 RNA polymerase
   1309..1366    +  promoter       AmpR promoter (fragment): bla
   1375..2190    -  CDS            KanR: aminoglycoside phosphotransferase; aph(3')-Ia; confers resistance to kanamycin in bacteria or G418 (Geneticin®) in eukaryotes
   2191..2282    -  promoter       AmpR promoter: bla
   2300..2935    -  rep_origin     ColA ori: Plasmids containing the ColA origin of replication can be propagated in E. coli cells that contain additional plasmids with compatible origins.
   3020..3084    -  CDS            TcR (fragment): tetracycline efflux protein; tet; confers resistance to tetracycline
   3099..3120    -  protein_bind   CAP binding site: CAP binding activates transcription in the presence of cAMP. E. coli catabolite activator protein
   3133..4215    -  CDS            lacI: lac repressor; lacI; The lac repressor binds to the lac operator to inhibit transcription in E. coli. This inhibition can be relieved by adding lactose or isopropyl-β-D-thiogalactopyranoside (IPTG).
   4216..4293    -  promoter       lacI promoter: lacI
   4301..4336    -  CDS            TcR (fragment): tetracycline efflux protein; tet; confers resistance to tetracycline
   4339..2       +  promoter       T7 promoter (across the origin): promoter for bacteriophage T7 RNA polymerase
>Addgene plasmid #136145 | [pSK131] pCOLADuet p14|MP1 | addgene full sequence | sequence record 273231 | Addgene NGS Result
GGGGAATTGTGAGCGGATAACAATTCCCCTGTAGAAATAATTTTGTTTAACTTTAATAAGGAGATATACC
ATGGGAATG
[372 nt withheld, positions 80-451]
TAAGCGGCCGCATAATGCTTAAGTCGAACAGAAAGTAATCGTATTGTACACGGCCGCATAATCGAAATTA
ATACGACTCACTATAGGGGAATTGTGAGCGGATAACAATTCCCCATCTTAGTATATTAGTTAAGTATAAG
AAGGAGATATACATATGGCGGATGATCTAAAGCGATTCCTGTACAAAAAGTTGCCAAGTGTTGAAGGGCT
CCATGCAATTGTTGTGTCAGATAGAGACGGGGTGCCGGTTATTAAAGTGGCTAACGACAGTGCCCCAGAG
CACGCCCTGAGACCTGGCTTCCTATCCACGTTTGCCCTCGCAACAGACCAAGGCAGCAAACTCGGACTTT
CAAAAAACAAAAGCATCATCTGCTACTATAACACCTACCAGGTGGTTCAGTTCAATCGTTTGCCTCTGGT
GGTGAGTTTCATAGCCAGCAGCAGTGCCAACACAGGACTAATTGTCAGCCTAGAAAAGGAGCTAGCTCCA
TTATTTGAAGAACTGATAAAAGTTGTGGAAGTGTCTACTAGTAGTTGACTCGAGTCTGGTAAAGAAACCG
CTGCTGCGAAATTTGAACGCCAGCACATGGACTCGTCTACTAGCGCAGCTTAATTAACCTAGGCTGCTGC
CACCGCTGAGCAATAACTAGCATAACCCCTTGGGGCCTCTAAACGGGTCTTGAGGGGTTTTTTGCTGAAA
CCTCAGGCATTTGAGAAGCACACGGTCACACTGCTTCCGGTAGTCAATAAACCGGTAAACCAGCAATAGA
CATAAGCGGCTATTTAACGACCCTGCCCTGAACCGACGACAAGCTGACGACCGGGTCTCCGCAAGTGGCA
CTTTTCGGGGAAATGTGCGCGGAACCCCTATTTGTTTATTTTTCTAAATACATTCAAATATGTATCCGCT
CATGAATTAATTCTTAGAAAAACTCATCGAGCATCAAATGAAACTGCAATTTATTCATATCAGGATTATC
AATACCATATTTTTGAAAAAGCCGTTTCTGTAATGAAGGAGAAAACTCACCGAGGCAGTTCCATAGGATG
GCAAGATCCTGGTATCGGTCTGCGATTCCGACTCGTCCAACATCAATACAACCTATTAATTTCCCCTCGT
CAAAAATAAGGTTATCAAGTGAGAAATCACCATGAGTGACGACTGAATCCGGTGAGAATGGCAAAAGTTT
ATGCATTTCTTTCCAGACTTGTTCAACAGGCCAGCCATTACGCTCGTCATCAAAATCACTCGCATCAACC
AAACCGTTATTCATTCGTGATTGCGCCTGAGCGAGACGAAATACGCGGTCGCTGTTAAAAGGACAATTAC
AAACAGGAATCGAATGCAACCGGCGCAGGAACACTGCCAGCGCATCAACAATATTTTCACCTGAATCAGG
ATATTCTTCTAATACCTGGAATGCTGTTTTCCCGGGGATCGCAGTGGTGAGTAACCATGCATCATCAGGA
GTACGGATAAAATGCTTGATGGTCGGAAGAGGCATAAATTCCGTCAGCCAGTTTAGTCTGACCATCTCAT
CTGTAACATCATTGGCAACGCTACCTTTGCCATGTTTCAGAAACAACTCTGGCGCATCGGGCTTCCCATA
CAATCGATAGATTGTCGCACCTGATTGCCCGACATTATCGCGAGCCCATTTATACCCATATAAATCAGCA
TCCATGTTGGAATTTAATCGCGGCCTAGAGCAAGACGTTTCCCGTTGAATATGGCTCATACTCTTCCTTT
TTCAATATTATTGAAGCATTTATCAGGGTTATTGTCTCATGAGCGGATACATATTTGAATGTATTTAGAA
AAATAAACAAATAGGCATGCTAGCGCAGAAACGTCCTAGAAGATGCCAGGAGGATACTTAGCAGAGAGAC
AATAAGGCCGGAGCGAAGCCGTTTTTCCATAGGCTCCGCCCCCCTGACGAACATCACGAAATCTGACGCT
CAAATCAGTGGTGGCGAAACCCGACAGGACTATAAAGATACCAGGCGTTTCCCCCTGATGGCTCCCTCTT
GCGCTCTCCTGTTCCCGTCCTGCGGCGTCCGTGTTGTGGTGGAGGCTTTACCCAAATCACCACGTCCCGT
TCCGTGTAGACAGTTCGCTCCAAGCTGGGCTGTGTGCAAGAACCCCCCGTTCAGCCCGACTGCTGCGCCT
TATCCGGTAACTATCATCTTGAGTCCAACCCGGAAAGACACGACAAAACGCCACTGGCAGCAGCCATTGG
TAACTGAGAATTAGTGGATTTAGATATCGAGAGTCTTGAAGTGGTGGCCTAACAGAGGCTACACTGAAAG
GACAGTATTTGGTATCTGCGCTCCACTAAAGCCAGTTACCAGGTTAAGCAGTTCCCCAACTGACTTAACC
TTCGATCAAACCGCCTCCCCAGGCGGTTTTTTCGTTTACAGAGCAGGAGATTACGACGATCGTAAAAGGA
TCTCAAGAAGATCCTTTACGGATTCCCGACACCATCACTCTAGATTTCAGTGCAATTTATCTCTTCAAAT
GTAGCACCTGAAGTCAGCCCCATACGATATAAGTTGTAATTCTCATGTTAGTCATGCCCCGCGCCCACCG
GAAGGAGCTGACTGGGTTGAAGGCTCTCAAGGGCATCGGTCGAGATCCCGGTGCCTAATGAGTGAGCTAA
CTTACATTAATTGCGTTGCGCTCACTGCCCGCTTTCCAGTCGGGAAACCTGTCGTGCCAGCTGCATTAAT
GAATCGGCCAACGCGCGGGGAGAGGCGGTTTGCGTATTGGGCGCCAGGGTGGTTTTTCTTTTCACCAGTG
AGACGGGCAACAGCTGATTGCCCTTCACCGCCTGGCCCTGAGAGAGTTGCAGCAAGCGGTCCACGCTGGT
TTGCCCCAGCAGGCGAAAATCCTGTTTGATGGTGGTTAACGGCGGGATATAACATGAGCTGTCTTCGGTA
TCGTCGTATCCCACTACCGAGATGTCCGCACCAACGCGCAGCCCGGACTCGGTAATGGCGCGCATTGCGC
CCAGCGCCATCTGATCGTTGGCAACCAGCATCGCAGTGGGAACGATGCCCTCATTCAGCATTTGCATGGT
TTGTTGAAAACCGGACATGGCACTCCAGTCGCCTTCCCGTTCCGCTATCGGCTGAATTTGATTGCGAGTG
AGATATTTATGCCAGCCAGCCAGACGCAGACGCGCCGAGACAGAACTTAATGGGCCCGCTAACAGCGCGA
TTTGCTGGTGACCCAATGCGACCAGATGCTCCACGCCCAGTCGCGTACCGTCTTCATGGGAGAAAATAAT
ACTGTTGATGGGTGTCTGGTCAGAGACATCAAGAAATAACGCCGGAACATTAGTGCAGGCAGCTTCCACA
GCAATGGCATCCTGGTCATCCAGCGGATAGTTAATGATCAGCCCACTGACGCGTTGCGCGAGAAGATTGT
GCACCGCCGCTTTACAGGCTTCGACGCCGCTTCGTTCTACCATCGACACCACCACGCTGGCACCCAGTTG
ATCGGCGCGAGATTTAATCGCCGCGACAATTTGCGACGGCGCGTGCAGGGCCAGACTGGAGGTGGCAACG
CCAATCAGCAACGACTGTTTGCCCGCCAGTTGTTGTGCCACGCGGTTGGGAATGTAATTCAGCTCCGCCA
TCGCCGCTTCCACTTTTTCCCGCGTTTTCGCAGAAACGTGGCTGGCCTGGTTCACCACGCGGGAAACGGT
CTGATAAGAGACACCGGCATACTCTGCGACATCGTATAACGTTACTGGTTTCACATTCACCACCCTGAAT
TGACTCTCTTCCGGGCGCTATCATGCCATACCGCGAAAGGTTTTGCGCCATTCGATGGTGTCCGGGATCT
CGACGCTCTCCCTTATGCGACTCCTGCATTAGGAAATTAATACGACTCACTATA
