>Addgene plasmid #136145 | [pSK131] pCOLADuet p14|MP1 | depositor partial sequence | sequence record 262728 | ORF
TATAGGGGAATTGTGAGCGGATAACAATTCCCCTGTAGAAATAATTTTGTTTAACTTTAATAAGGAGATA
TACCATGGGAATG
[372 nt withheld, positions 84-455]
TAAGCGGCCGCATAATGCTTAAGTCGAACAGAAAGTAATCGTATTGTACACGGCCGCATAATCGAAATTA
ATACGACTCACTATAGGGGAATTGTGAGCGGATAACAATTCCCCATCTTAGTATATTAGTTAAGTATAAG
AAGGAGATATACATATGGCGGATGATCTAAAGCGATTCCTGTACAAAAAGTTGCCAAGTGTTGAAGGGCT
CCATGCAATTGTTGTGTCAGATAGAGACGGGGTGCCGGTTATTAAAGTGGCTAACGACAGTGCCCCAGAG
CACGCCCTGAGACCTGGCTTCCTATCCACGTTTGCCCTCGCAACAGACCAAGGCAGCAAACTCGGACTTT
CAAAAAACAAAAGCATCATCTGCTACTATAACACCTACCAGGTGGTTCAGTTCAATCGTTTGCCTCTGGT
GGTGAGTTTCATAGCCAGCAGCAGTGCCAACACAGGACTAATTGTCAGCCTAGAAAAGGAGCTAGCTCCA
TTATTTGAAGAACTGATAAAAGTTGTGGAAGTGTCTACTAGTAGTTGACTCGAGTCTGGTAAAGAAACCG
CTGCTGCGAAATTTGAACGCCAGCACATGGACTCGTCTACTAGCGCAGCTTAA
